Addgene plasmid #113347: pCasPA
Purpose: (Empty Backbone) Bacterial expression of Cas9 nuclease and λ-Red system in Pseudomonas aeruginosa
Depositing lab: Quanjiang Ji. Depositing organization: ShanghaiTech University. Publication: CRISPR/Cas9-based Genome Editing in Pseudomonas aeruginosa and Cytidine Deaminase-Mediated Base Editing in Pseudomonas Species. Chen W, Zhang Y, Zhang Y, Pi Y, Gu T, Song L, Wang Y, Ji Q. iScience. 2018 Aug 31;6:222-231. doi: 10.1016/j.isci.2018.07.024. Epub 2018 Aug 1. PubMed 30240613.
Backbone
  Vector backbone: unknown
  Backbone size (bp): 17653
  Vector type: Bacterial Expression, CRISPR, Synthetic Biology
Growth in bacteria
  Bacterial resistance: Tetracycline, 10 μg/mL
  Growth temperature: 37°C
  Growth strain: DH5alpha
  Copy number: Unknown
Gene/Insert
  Cloning method: Unknown
Terms and licenses: Academic/Nonprofit Terms; Industry Terms: Not Available to Industry
Depositor comments: Selectable Marker: Tetracycline; 30 μg/mL in E.coli and 100 μg/mL in Pseudomonas aeruginosa
How to cite: pCasPA was a gift from Quanjiang Ji (Addgene plasmid # 113347 ; http://n2t.net/addgene:113347 ; RRID:Addgene_113347)
