[The description below was written by a language model from this plasmid's Addgene catalogue record and pLannotate feature annotations shown in this document.]
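Description:
pCasPA is a large (about 17.6 kb) broad-host-range bacterial expression plasmid that supplies the Streptococcus pyogenes Cas9 nuclease and the phage λ-Red recombination system for genome editing in Pseudomonas aeruginosa. The catalogue lists the backbone as unknown and classes the plasmid as an empty backbone. The feature table shows an IncP-type replicon: oriV together with trfA, the trans-acting replication protein that activates it, an arrangement that supports maintenance in both E. coli and Pseudomonas. An IncP oriT with traJ and a fragment of traI indicates that the plasmid could be mobilised by conjugation if transfer functions are supplied in trans. Selection is by tetracycline, through the TcR (tetA) efflux gene. Scattered fragments of tetR, lacZα, lacI, the f1 ori, bom and lac/T7 promoter elements appear to be remnants of the parental vectors rather than functional parts.

The payload consists of two arabinose-inducible units controlled by a single araC regulator gene. One araBAD promoter drives the λ-Red operon: Gam inhibits the host RecBCD nuclease, Beta anneals single-stranded DNA, and Exo is a 5'→3' exonuclease; the operon ends at the λ tL3 terminator. A second araBAD promoter drives Cas9. Adding L-arabinose should therefore induce both the recombination machinery and the nuclease, so that Cas9 cleavage at a targeted locus can be repaired from a supplied homologous template. No guide RNA cassette is annotated, so the guide and the repair template are presumably provided on a separate construct. A sacB gene under its native promoter allows sucrose counter-selection, which is typically used to cure a plasmid from edited cells.
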