Features (pLannotate 1.2.2; 29 found; start..end, strand, type, name):
     11..642     +  rep_origin     oriV: incP origin of replication
    694..1380    +  CDS            pifA (fragment): PIFA_ECOLI - Protein predicted: Swiss-Prot protein existence level 4. Responsible for the exclusion of phage T7 by plasmid F. Growth of bacteriophage T7 is inhibited in cells of E.coli that carries the plasmid F. From Escherichia coli (strain K12).
   1679..2106    -  CDS            TetR (fragment) (sequence partly withheld): tetracycline resistance regulatory protein; tetR
   2101..2477    +  rep_origin     f1 ori (fragment) (sequence partly withheld): f1 bacteriophage origin of replication; arrow indicates direction of (+) strand synthesis
   2481..2638    -  CDS            lacZα (fragment): LacZα fragment of β-galactosidase; lacZ fragment
   2671..2705    -  promoter       AmpR promoter (fragment): bla
   2745..3620    -  CDS            araC: ARAC_ECOLI - Experimental evidence at protein level: Swiss-Prot protein existence level 1. Transcription factor that regulates the expression of several genes involved in the transport and metabolism of L-arabinose (PubMed:4362626, PubMed:328165, PubMed:6251457, PubMed:2962192, PubMed:6319708, PubMed:2231717, PubMed:1447222). Functions both as a positive and a negative regulator (PubMed:328165, PubMed:6251457). In the presence of arabinose, activates the expression of the araBAD, araE, araFGH and araJ promoters (PubMed:4362626, PubMed:328165, PubMed:6251457, PubMed:2962192, PubMed:6319708, Pub
   3647..3931    +  promoter       araBAD promoter: araBAD; promoter of the L-arabinose operon of E. coli; the araC regulatory gene is transcribed in the opposite direction (Guzman et al., 1995)
   3975..4391    +  CDS            Gam: inhibitor of the host RecBCD nuclease in the λ Red system; gam; protects the double-stranded DNA substrate for recombination
   4397..5182    +  CDS            Beta: single-stranded DNA binding recombinase in the λ Red system; bet; mediates pairing of a single-stranded DNA with a complementary target
   5179..5859    +  CDS            Exo: 5' to 3' double-stranded DNA exonuclease in the λ Red system; exo; creates 3' single-stranded DNA tails
   5860..6104    +  terminator     λ tL3 terminator: transcription terminator tL3 from phage λ
   6145..6180    +  misc_feature   bom (fragment): basis of mobility region from pBR322
   6206..7624    -  CDS            sacB: SACB_BACSU - Experimental evidence at protein level: Swiss-Prot protein existence level 1. From Bacillus subtilis (strain 168).
   7625..7999    -  promoter       sacB promoter (fragment): sacR; sacB promoter and control region
   8030..8314    +  promoter       araBAD promoter: araBAD; promoter of the L-arabinose operon of E. coli; the araC regulatory gene is transcribed in the opposite direction (Guzman et al., 1995)
   8358..12464   +  CDS            Cas9: Cas9 (Csn1) endonuclease from the Streptococcus pyogenes Type II CRISPR/Cas system generates RNA-guided double strand breaks in DNA
  12520..12538   -  promoter       T7 promoter: promoter for bacteriophage T7 RNA polymerase
  12574..12596   -  protein_bind   lac operator (fragment): The lac repressor binds to the lac operator to inhibit transcription in E. coli. This inhibition can be relieved by adding lactose or isopropyl-β-D-thiogalactopyranoside (IPTG). lac repressor encoded by lacI
  12600..12630   -  promoter       lac promoter: promoter for the E. coli lac operon
  12645..12666   -  protein_bind   CAP binding site: CAP binding activates transcription in the presence of cAMP. E. coli catabolite activator protein
  12679..12772   -  CDS            lacI (fragment): lac repressor; lacI; The lac repressor binds to the lac operator to inhibit transcription in E. coli. This inhibition can be relieved by adding lactose or isopropyl-β-D-thiogalactopyranoside (IPTG).
  12768..12918   -  CDS            TetR (fragment): tetracycline resistance regulatory protein; tetR
  13024..14223   +  CDS            TcR: tetracycline efflux protein; tetA; confers resistance to tetracycline
  15357..15476   -  CDS            tetR (fragment): TETR1_ECOLX - Experimental evidence at protein level: Swiss-Prot protein existence level 1. TetR is the repressor of the tetracycline resistance element; its N-terminal region forms a helix-turn-helix structure and binds DNA. Binding of tetracycline to TetR reduces the repressor affinity for the tetracycline resistance gene (tetA) promoter operator sites. From Escherichia coli.
  15496..16644   -  CDS            trfA: trans-acting replication protein that binds to and activates oriV
  16774..16878   -  CDS            traI (fragment): TRAI6_ECOLX - Experimental evidence at protein level: Swiss-Prot protein existence level 1. The initiation process of transfer DNA synthesis requires the interaction of at least three plasmid-specific components (TraH, I, and J) at the transfer origin resulting in the assembly of a specialised nucleoprotein complex - the relaxosome. Site- and strand-specific cleavage at the transfer origin is dependent on TraI and TraJ. From Escherichia coli.
  16916..17287   -  CDS            traJ: oriT-recognizing protein; traJ
  17320..17429   -  oriT           oriT: incP origin of transfer
>Addgene plasmid #113347 | pCasPA | addgene full sequence | sequence record 237850 | Addgene NGS Result
GACCCTTTCCGACGCTCACCGGGCTGGTTGCCCTCGCCGCTGGGCTGGCGGCCGTCTATGGCCCTGCAAA
CGCGCCAGAAACGCCGTCGAAGCCGTGTGCGAGACACCGCGGCCGCCGGCGTTGTGGATACCTCGCGGAA
AACTTGGCCCTCACTGACAGATGAGGGGCGGACGTTGACACTTGAGGGGCCGACTCACCCGGCGCGGCGT
TGACAGATGAGGGGCAGGCTCGATTTCGGCCGGCGACGTGGAGCTGGCCAGCCTCGCAAATCGGCGAAAA
CGCCTGATTTTACGCGAGTTTCCCACAGATGATGTGGACAAGCCTGGGGATAAGTGCCCTGCGGTATTGA
CACTTGAGGGGCGCGACTACTGACAGATGAGGGGCGCGATCCTTGACACTTGAGGGGCAGAGTGCTGACA
GATGAGGGGCGCACCTATTGACATTTGAGGGGCTGTCCACAGGCAGAAAATCCAGCATTTGCAAGGGTTT
CCGCCCGTTTTTCGGCCACCGCTAACCTGTCTTTTAACCTGCTTTTAAACCAATATTTATAAACCTTGTT
TTTAACCAGGGCTGCGCCCTGTGCGCGTGACCGCGCACGCCGAAGGGGGGTGCCCCCCCTTCTCGAACCC
TCCCGGCCCGCTAACGCGGGCCTCCCATCCCCCCAGGGGCTGCGCCCCTCGGCCGCGAACGGCCTCACCC
CAAAAATGGCAGGACAACTGGTGAGTCTGGATCTGAAGTTCATTGTTGTCATGGATGATCTGGACCGACT
GGAGCCATCCCAGGTGGCGGAAGTGTTCAGGCTTGTGCGTGCAGTAGCCGATCTGCCCCGCTTTACCCAT
ATTCTCTGTTATGACAGGCAGATTATCACTCATGCCGTTGAACATGCGCTGAATATCGAAGATGGCAGCC
GTTATCTCCAGAAAATCATTCAGCTTAGTTTTAAATTACCCCGACCTGAAGCCTTTGATTTACGTAATGA
ATTTCGCCAGCGGGCTGAGGCTCTATATCAGCAAATTAATAATCAACCGCCAGACTCTGGAATGGTAAGG
GATCTCATCGCGGTGACTGATACCTATGGTGCCGCACTTTCGACGCCACGGGAAATCCATCAGGCCATTA
ATTCCCTGATTTTTCTTTATCCGGGGATGCGGGATTTTGTTTATTTCCCTGATTTGTGCCTGCTTCAGCT
TATACGGGTGACAAACCCGGCTCTGTATGACTGGACAGAGCATTACCTGACAGAACGGTCCGTGATTGAA
ACCGGTCAGGGTATGCTTTCTGACGGAGAGAAAGCAGACTTCCGGGAGGGGCTTATCAGATGTATGAAGA
CGTTCAGGGCATCAAATGCAGACTCGTTTCTGACACTTGCAGACTGGATCTATCTCATCTGCGCAAGGCA
GAACGTGAAGACGGCCGCCCTGGACCTCGCCCGCGAGCGCCAGGCGCACGAGGCCGGCGCGCGGACCCGC
GCCACGGCCCACGAGCGGACGCCGCAGCAGGAGCGCCAGAAGGCCGCCAGAGAGGCCGAGCGCGGCCGTG
AGGCTTGGACGCTAGGGCAGGGCATGAAAAAGCCCGTAGCGGGCTGCTACGGGCGTCTGACGCGGTGGAA
AGGGGGAGGGGATGTTGTCTACATGGCTCTGCTGTAGTGAGTGGGTTGCGCTCCGGCAGCGGTCCTGATC
AATCGTCACCCTTTCTCGGTCCTTCAACGTTCCTGACAACGAGCCTCCTTTTCGCCAATCCATCGACAAT
CACCGCGAGTCCCTGCTCGAACGCTGCGTCCGGACCGGCTTCGTCGAAGGCGTCTATCGCGGCCCGCAAC
AGCGGCGAGAGCGGAGCCTGTTCAACGGTGCCGCCGCGCTCGCCGGCATCGCTGTCGCCGGCCTGCTCCT
CAAGCACGGCCCCAACAGTGAAGTAGCTGATTGTCATCAGCGCATTGACGGCGTCCCCGGCCGAAAAACC
CGCCTCGCAGAGGAAGCGAAGCTGCGCGTCGGCCGTTTCCATCTGCGGTGCGCCCGGTCGCGTGCCGGCA
TGGATGCGCGCGCCATCGCGGTAGGCGAGCAGCGCCTGCCTGAAGCTGCGGGCATTCCCGATCAGAAATG
[45 nt withheld, positions 2101-2145]
C
[91 nt withheld, positions 2147-2237]
A
[49 nt withheld, positions 2239-2287]
CCTTTGACGTTGGAGTCCACGTTCTTT
[37 nt withheld, positions 2315-2351]
ACCCTATCTCGGTCTATTCTTTTGATTTATAAGGGATTTTGCCGATTTCGGCCTATTGGTTAAAAAATGA
GCTGATTTAACAAAAATTTAACGCGAATTTTAACAAAATATTAACGCTTACAATTTCCATTCGCCATTCA
GGCTGCGCAACTGTTGGGAAGGGCGATCGGTGCGGGCCTCTTCGCTATTACGCCAGCTGGCGAAAGGGGG
ATGTGCTGCAAGGCGATTAAGTTGGGTAACGCCAGGGTTTTCCCAGTCACGACGTTGTAAAACGACGGCC
AGTGAATTCGAGCTCGGTACCCTTTCCTGCGTTGTCGACTGTATTTAGAAAAATAAACAAATAGGGGTTC
CGCGCACATTTCCCCGAAAAGTGCCACCTGCATCGATTTATTATGACAACTTGACGGCTACATCATTCAC
TTTTTCTTCACAACCGGCACGGAACTCGCTCGGGCTGGCCCCGGTGCATTTTTTAAATACCCGCGAGAAG
TAGAGTTGATCGTCAAAACCAACATTGCGACCGACGGTGGCGATAGGCATCCGGGTGGTGCTCAAAAGCA
GCTTCGCCTGGCTGATACGTTGGTCCTCGCGCCAGCTTAAGACGCTAATCCCTAACTGCTGGCGGAAAAG
ATGTGACAGACGCGACGGCGACAAGCAAACATGCTGTGCGACGCTGGCGATATCAAAATTGCTGTCTGCC
AGGTGATCGCTGATGTACTGACAAGCCTCGCGTACCCGATTATCCATCGGTGGATGGAGCGACTCGTTAA
TCGCTTCCATGCGCCGCAGTAACAATTGCTCAAGCAGATTTATCGCCAGCAGCTCCGAATAGCGCCCTTC
CCCTTGCCCGGCGTTAATGATTTGCCCAAACAGGTCGCTGAAATGCGGCTGGTGCGCTTCATCCGGGCGA
AAGAACCCCGTATTGGCAAATATTGACGGCCAGTTAAGCCATTCATGCCAGTAGGCGCGCGGACGAAAGT
AAACCCACTGGTGATACCATTCGCGAGCCTCCGGATGACGACCGTAGTGATGAATCTCTCCTGGCGGGAA
CAGCAAAATATCACCCGGTCGGCAAACAAATTCTCGTCCCTGATTTTTCACCACCCCCTGACCGCGAATG
GTGAGATTGAGAATATAACCTTTCATTCCCAGCGGTCGGTCGATAAAAAAATCGAGATAACCGTTGGCCT
CAATCGGCGTTAAACCCGCCACCAGATGGGCATTAAACGAGTATCCCGGCAGCAGGGGATCATTTTGCGC
TTCAGCCATACTTTTCATACTCCCGCCATTCAGAGAAGAAACCAATTGTCCATATTGCATCAGACATTGC
CGTCACTGCGTCTTTTACTGGCTCTTCTCGCTAACCAAACCGGTAACCCCGCTTATTAAAAGCATTCTGT
AACAAAGCGGGACCAAAGCCATGACAAAAACGCGTAACAAAAGTGTCTATAATCACGGCAGAAAAGTCCA
CATTGATTATTTGCACGGCGTCACACTTTGCTATGCCATAGCATTTTTATCCATAAGATTAGCGGATCCT
ACCTGACGCTTTTTATCGCAACTCTCTACTGTTTCTCCATACCCGTTTTTTTGGGAATTCGAGCTCTAAG
GAGGTTATAAAAAATGGATATTAATACTGAAACTGAGATCAAGCAAAAGCATTCACTAACCCCCTTTCCT
GTTTTCCTAATCAGCCCGGCATTTCGCGGGCGATATTTTCACAGCTATTTCAGGAGTTCAGCCATGAACG
CTTATTACATTCAGGATCGTCTTGAGGCTCAGAGCTGGGCGCGTCACTACCAGCAGCTCGCCCGTGAAGA
GAAAGAGGCAGAACTGGCAGACGACATGGAAAAAGGCCTGCCCCAGCACCTGTTTGAATCGCTATGCATC
GATCATTTGCAACGCCACGGGGCCAGCAAAAAATCCATTACCCGTGCGTTTGATGACGATGTTGAGTTTC
AGGAGCGCATGGCAGAACACATCCGGTACATGGTTGAAACCATTGCTCACCACCAGGTTGATATTGATTC
AGAGGTATAAAACGAATGAGTACTGCACTCGCAACGCTGGCTGGGAAGCTGGCTGAACGTGTCGGCATGG
ATTCTGTCGACCCACAGGAACTGATCACCACTCTTCGCCAGACGGCATTTAAAGGTGATGCCAGCGATGC
GCAGTTCATCGCATTACTGATCGTTGCCAACCAGTACGGCCTTAATCCGTGGACGAAAGAAATTTACGCC
TTTCCTGATAAGCAGAATGGCATCGTTCCGGTGGTGGGCGTTGATGGCTGGTCCCGCATCATCAATGAAA
ACCAGCAGTTTGATGGCATGGACTTTGAGCAGGACAATGAATCCTGTACATGCCGGATTTACCGCAAGGA
CCGTAATCATCCGATCTGCGTTACCGAATGGATGGATGAATGCCGCCGCGAACCATTCAAAACTCGCGAA
GGCAGAGAAATCACGGGGCCGTGGCAGTCGCATCCCAAACGGATGTTACGTCATAAAGCCATGATTCAGT
GTGCCCGTCTGGCCTTCGGATTTGCTGGTATCTATGACAAGGATGAAGCCGAGCGCATTGTCGAAAATAC
TGCATACACTGCAGAACGTCAGCCGGAACGCGACATCACTCCGGTTAACGATGAAACCATGCAGGAGATT
AACACTCTGCTGATCGCCCTGGATAAAACATGGGATGACGACTTATTGCCGCTCTGTTCCCAGATATTTC
GCCGCGACATTCGTGCATCGTCAGAACTGACACAGGCCGAAGCAGTAAAAGCTCTTGGATTCCTGAAACA
GAAAGCCGCAGAGCAGAAGGTGGCAGCATGACACCGGACATTATCCTGCAGCGTACCGGGATCGATGTGA
GAGCTGTCGAACAGGGGGATGATGCGTGGCACAAATTACGGCTCGGCGTCATCACCGCTTCAGAAGTTCA
CAACGTGATAGCAAAACCCCGCTCCGGAAAGAAGTGGCCTGACATGAAAATGTCCTACTTCCACACCCTG
CTTGCTGAGGTTTGCACCGGTGTGGCTCCGGAAGTTAACGCTAAAGCACTGGCCTGGGGAAAACAGTACG
AGAACGACGCCAGAACCCTGTTTGAATTCACTTCCGGCGTGAATGTTACTGAATCCCCGATCATCTATCG
CGACGAAAGTATGCGTACCGCCTGCTCTCCCGATGGTTTATGCAGTGACGGCAACGGCCTTGAACTGAAA
TGCCCGTTTACCTCCCGGGATTTCATGAAGTTCCGGCTCGGTGGTTTCGAGGCCATAAAGTCAGCTTACA
TGGCCCAGGTGCAGTACAGCATGTGGGTGACGCGAAAAAATGCCTGGTACTTTGCCAACTATGACCCGCG
TATGAAGCGTGAAGGCCTGCATTATGTCGTGATTGAGCGGGATGAAAAGTACATGGCGAGTTTTGACGAG
ATCGTGCCGGAGTTCATCGAAAAAATGGACGAGGCACTGGCTGAAATTGGTTTTGTATTTGGGGAGCAAT
GGCGATGACGCATCCTCACGATAATATCCGGGTAGGCGCAATCACTTTCGTCTACTCCGTTACAAAGCGA
GGCTGGGTATTTCCCGGCCTTTCTGTTATCCGAAATCCACTGAAAGCACAGCGGCTGGCTGAGGAGATAA
ATAATAAACGAGGGGCTGTATGCACAAAGCATCTTCTGTTGAGTTAAGAACGAGTATCGAGATGGCACAT
AGCCTTGCTCAAATTGGAATCAGGTTTGTGCCAATACCAGTAGAAACAGACGAAGAATCCATGGCGGCCG
CTGTGGATCTAGACGGCATCAGAGCAGATTGTACTGAGAGTGCACCATAATCGGCATTTTCTTTTGCGTT
TTTATTTGTTAACTGTTAATTGTCCTTGTTCAAGGATGCTGTCTTTGACAACAGATGTTTTCTTGCCTTT
GATGTTCAGCAGGAAGCTAGGCGCAAACGTTGATTGTTTGTCTGCGTAGAATCCTCTGTTTGTCATATAG
CTTGTAATCACGACATTGTTTCCTTTCGCTTGAGGTACAGCGAAGTGTGAGTAAGTAAAGGTTACATCGT
TAGGATCAAGATCCATTTTTAACACAAGGCCAGTTTTGTTCAGCGGCTTGTATGGGCCAGTTAAAGAATT
AGAAACATAACCAAGCATGTAAATATCGTTAGACGTAATGCCGTCAATCGTCATTTTTGATCCGCGGGAG
TCAGTGAACAGATACCATTTGCCGTTCATTTTAAAGACGTTCGCGCGTTCAATTTCATCTGTTACTGTGT
TAGATGCAATCAGCGGTTTCATCACTTTTTTCAGTGTGTAATCATCGTTTAGCTCAATCATACCGAGAGC
GCCGTTTGCTAACTCAGCCGTGCGTTTTTTATCGCTTTGCAGAAGTTTTTGACTTTCTTGACGGAAGAAT
GATGTGCTTTTGCCATAGTATGCTTTGTTAAATAAAGATTCTTCGCCTTGGTAGCCATCTTCAGTTCCAG
TGTTTGCTTCAAATACTAAGTATTTGTGGCCTTTATCTTCTACGTAGTGAGGATCTCTCAGCGTATGGTT
GTCGCCTGAGCTGTAGTTGCCTTCATCGATGAACTGCTGTACATTTTGATACGTTTTTCCGTCACCGTCA
AAGATTGATTTATAATCCTCTACACCGTTGATGTTCAAAGAGCTGTCTGATGCTGATACGTTAACTTGTG
CAGTTGTCAGTGTTTGTTTGCCGTAATGTTTACCGGAGAAATCAGTGTAGAATAAACGGATTTTTCCGTC
AGATGTAAATGTGGCTGAACCTGACCATTCTTGTGTTTGGTCTTTTAGGATAGAATCATTTGCATCGAAT
TTGTCGCTGTCTTTAAAGACGCGGCCAGCGTTTTTCCAGCTGTCAATAGAAGTTTCGCCGACTTTTTGAT
AGAACATGTAAATCGATGTGTCATCCGCATTTTTAGGATCTCCGGCTAATGCAAAGACGATGTGGTAGCC
GTGATAGTTTGCGACAGTGCCGTCAGCGTTTTGTAATGGCCAGCTGTCCCAAACGTCCAGGCCTTTTGCA
GAAGAGATATTTTTAATTGTGGACGAATCGAACTCAGGAACTTGATATTTTTCATTTTTTTGCTGTTCAG
GGATTTGCAGCATATCATGGCGTGTAATATGGGAAATGCCGTATGTTTCCTTATATGGCTTTTGGTTCGT
TTCTTTCGCAAACGCTTGAGTTGCGCCTCCTGCCAGCAGTGCGGTAGTAAAGGTTAATACTGTTGCTTGT
TTTGCAAACTTTTTGATGTTCATCGTTCATGTCTCCTTTTTTATGTACTGTGTTAGCGGTCTGCTTCTTC
CAGCCCTCCTGTTTGAAGATGGCAAGTTAGTTACGCACAATAAAAAAAGACCTAAAATATGTAAGGGGTG
ACGCCAAAGTATACACTTTGCCCTTTACACATTTTAGGTCTTGCCTGCTTTATCAGTAACAAACCCGCGC
GATTTACTTTTCGACCTCATTCTATTAGACTCTCGTTTGGATTGCAACTGGTCTATTTTCCTCTTTTGTT
TGATAGAAAATCATAAAAGGATTTGCAGACTACGGGCCTAAAGAACTAAAAAATCTATCTGTTTCTTTTC
ATTCTCTGTATTTTTTATAGTTTCTGTTGCATGGGCATAAAGTTGCCTCGAGACTTTTCATACTCCCGCC
ATTCAGAGAAGAAACCAATTGTCCATATTGCATCAGACATTGCCGTCACTGCGTCTTTTACTGGCTCTTC
TCGCTAACCAAACCGGTAACCCCGCTTATTAAAAGCATTCTGTAACAAAGCGGGACCAAAGCCATGACAA
AAACGCGTAACAAAAGTGTCTATAATCACGGCAGAAAAGTCCACATTGATTATTTGCACGGCGTCACACT
TTGCTATGCCATAGCATTTTTATCCATAAGATTAGCGGATCCTACCTGACGCTTTTTATCGCAACTCTCT
ACTGTTTCTCCATACCCGTTTTTTTGGGAATTCGAGCTCTAAGGAGGTTATAAAAAATGGATAAGAAATA
CTCAATAGGCTTAGATATCGGCACAAATAGCGTCGGATGGGCGGTGATCACTGATGAATATAAGGTTCCG
TCTAAAAAGTTCAAGGTTCTGGGAAATACAGACCGCCACAGTATCAAAAAAAATCTTATAGGGGCTCTTT
TATTTGACAGTGGAGAGACAGCGGAAGCGACTCGTCTCAAACGGACAGCTCGTAGAAGGTATACACGTCG
GAAGAATCGTATTTGTTATCTACAGGAGATTTTTTCAAATGAGATGGCGAAAGTAGATGATAGTTTCTTT
CATCGACTTGAAGAGTCTTTTTTGGTGGAAGAAGACAAGAAGCATGAACGTCATCCTATTTTTGGAAATA
TAGTAGATGAAGTTGCTTATCATGAGAAATATCCAACTATCTATCATCTGCGAAAAAAATTGGTAGATTC
TACTGATAAAGCGGATTTGCGCTTAATCTATTTGGCCTTAGCGCATATGATTAAGTTTCGTGGTCATTTT
TTGATTGAGGGAGATTTAAATCCTGATAATAGTGATGTGGACAAACTATTTATCCAGTTGGTACAAACCT
ACAATCAATTATTTGAAGAAAACCCTATTAACGCAAGTGGAGTAGATGCTAAAGCGATTCTTTCTGCACG
ATTGAGTAAATCAAGACGATTAGAAAATCTCATTGCTCAGCTCCCCGGTGAGAAGAAAAATGGCTTATTT
GGGAATCTCATTGCTTTGTCATTGGGTTTGACCCCTAATTTTAAATCAAATTTTGATTTGGCAGAAGATG
CTAAATTACAGCTTTCAAAAGATACTTACGATGATGATTTAGATAATTTATTGGCGCAAATTGGAGATCA
ATATGCTGATTTGTTTTTGGCAGCTAAGAATTTATCAGATGCTATTTTACTTTCAGATATCCTAAGAGTA
AATACTGAAATAACTAAGGCTCCCCTATCAGCTTCAATGATTAAACGCTACGATGAACATCATCAAGACT
TGACTCTTTTAAAAGCTTTAGTTCGACAACAACTTCCAGAAAAGTATAAAGAAATCTTTTTTGATCAATC
AAAAAACGGATATGCAGGTTATATTGATGGGGGAGCTAGCCAAGAAGAATTTTATAAATTTATCAAACCA
ATTTTAGAAAAAATGGATGGTACTGAGGAATTATTGGTGAAACTAAATCGTGAAGATTTGCTGCGCAAGC
AACGGACCTTTGACAACGGCTCTATTCCCCATCAAATTCACTTGGGTGAGCTGCATGCTATTTTGAGAAG
ACAAGAAGACTTTTATCCATTTTTAAAAGACAATCGTGAGAAGATTGAAAAAATCTTGACTTTTCGAATT
CCTTATTATGTTGGTCCATTGGCGCGTGGCAATAGTCGTTTTGCATGGATGACTCGGAAGTCTGAAGAAA
CAATTACCCCATGGAATTTTGAAGAAGTTGTCGATAAAGGTGCTTCAGCTCAATCATTTATTGAACGCAT
GACAAACTTTGATAAAAATCTTCCAAATGAAAAAGTACTACCAAAACATAGTTTGCTTTATGAGTATTTT
ACGGTTTATAACGAATTGACAAAGGTCAAATATGTTACTGAAGGAATGCGAAAACCAGCATTTCTTTCAG
GTGAACAGAAGAAAGCCATTGTTGATTTACTCTTCAAAACAAATCGAAAAGTAACCGTTAAGCAATTAAA
AGAAGATTATTTCAAAAAAATAGAATGTTTTGATAGTGTTGAAATTTCAGGAGTTGAAGATAGATTTAAT
GCTTCATTAGGTACCTACCATGATTTGCTAAAAATTATTAAAGATAAAGATTTTTTGGATAATGAAGAAA
ATGAAGATATCTTAGAGGATATTGTTTTAACATTGACCTTATTTGAAGATAGGGAGATGATTGAGGAAAG
ACTTAAAACATATGCTCACCTCTTTGATGATAAGGTGATGAAACAGCTTAAACGTCGCCGTTATACTGGT
TGGGGACGTTTGTCTCGAAAATTGATTAATGGTATTAGGGATAAGCAATCTGGCAAAACAATATTAGATT
TTTTGAAATCAGATGGTTTTGCCAATCGCAATTTTATGCAGCTGATCCATGATGATAGTTTGACATTTAA
AGAAGACATTCAAAAAGCACAAGTGTCTGGACAAGGCGATAGTTTACATGAACATATTGCAAATTTAGCT
GGTAGCCCTGCTATTAAAAAAGGTATTTTACAGACTGTAAAAGTTGTTGATGAATTGGTCAAAGTAATGG
GGCGGCATAAGCCAGAAAATATCGTTATTGAAATGGCACGTGAAAATCAGACAACTCAAAAGGGCCAGAA
AAATTCGCGAGAGCGTATGAAACGAATCGAAGAAGGTATCAAAGAATTAGGAAGTCAGATTCTTAAAGAG
CATCCTGTTGAAAATACTCAATTGCAAAATGAAAAGCTCTATCTCTATTATCTCCAAAATGGAAGAGACA
TGTATGTGGACCAAGAATTAGATATTAATCGTTTAAGTGATTATGATGTCGATCACATTGTTCCACAAAG
TTTCCTTAAAGACGATTCAATAGACAATAAGGTCTTAACGCGTTCTGATAAAAATCGTGGTAAATCGGAT
AACGTTCCAAGTGAAGAAGTAGTCAAAAAGATGAAAAACTATTGGAGACAACTTCTAAACGCCAAGTTAA
TCACTCAACGTAAGTTTGATAATTTAACGAAAGCTGAACGTGGAGGTTTGAGTGAACTTGATAAAGCTGG
TTTTATCAAACGCCAATTGGTTGAAACTCGCCAAATCACTAAGCATGTGGCACAAATTTTGGATAGTCGC
ATGAATACTAAATACGATGAAAATGATAAACTTATTCGAGAGGTTAAAGTGATTACCTTAAAATCTAAAT
TAGTTTCTGACTTCCGAAAAGATTTCCAATTCTATAAAGTACGTGAGATTAACAATTACCATCATGCCCA
TGATGCGTATCTAAATGCCGTCGTTGGAACTGCTTTGATTAAGAAATATCCAAAACTTGAATCGGAGTTT
GTCTATGGTGATTATAAAGTTTATGATGTTCGTAAAATGATTGCTAAGTCTGAGCAAGAAATAGGCAAAG
CAACCGCAAAATATTTCTTTTACTCTAATATCATGAACTTCTTCAAAACAGAAATTACACTTGCAAATGG
AGAGATTCGCAAACGCCCTCTAATCGAAACTAATGGGGAAACTGGAGAAATTGTCTGGGATAAAGGGCGA
GATTTTGCCACAGTGCGCAAAGTATTGTCCATGCCCCAAGTCAATATTGTCAAGAAAACAGAAGTACAGA
CAGGCGGATTCTCCAAGGAGTCAATTTTACCAAAAAGAAATTCGGACAAGCTTATTGCTCGTAAAAAAGA
CTGGGATCCAAAAAAATATGGTGGTTTTGATAGTCCAACGGTAGCTTATTCAGTCCTAGTGGTTGCTAAG
GTGGAAAAAGGGAAATCGAAGAAGTTAAAATCCGTTAAAGAGTTACTAGGGATCACAATTATGGAAAGAA
GTTCCTTTGAAAAAAATCCGATTGACTTTTTAGAAGCTAAAGGATATAAGGAAGTTAAAAAAGACTTAAT
CATTAAACTACCTAAATATAGTCTTTTTGAGTTAGAAAACGGTCGTAAACGGATGCTGGCTAGTGCCGGA
GAATTACAAAAAGGAAATGAGCTGGCTCTGCCAAGCAAATATGTGAATTTTTTATATTTAGCTAGTCATT
ATGAAAAGTTGAAGGGTAGTCCAGAAGATAACGAACAAAAACAATTGTTTGTGGAGCAGCATAAGCATTA
TTTAGATGAGATTATTGAGCAAATCAGTGAATTTTCTAAGCGTGTTATTTTAGCAGATGCCAATTTAGAT
AAAGTTCTTAGTGCATATAACAAACATAGAGACAAACCAATACGTGAACAAGCAGAAAATATTATTCATT
TATTTACGTTGACGAATCTTGGAGCTCCCGCTGCTTTTAAATATTTTGATACAACAATTGATCGTAAACG
ATATACGTCTACAAAAGAAGTTTTAGATGCCACTCTTATCCATCAATCCATCACTGGTCTTTATGAAACA
CGCATTGATTTGAGTCAGCTAGGAGGTGACTGATGGCTGGTTGGCGTACTGTTGTGGTAAATACCCATGG
GTATGGACAGAAGCTTTCCCTATAGTGAGTCGTATTAAATTCGTAATCATGTCATAGCTGTTTCCTGTGT
GAAATTGTTATCCGCTCACAATTCCACACAACATACGAGCCGGAAGCATAAAGTGTAAAGCCTGGGGTGC
CTAATGAGTGAGCTAACTCACATTAATTGCGTTGCGCTCACTGCCCGCTTTCCAGTCGGGAAACCTGTCG
TGCCAGCTGCATTAATGAATCGGCCAACGCGCGGGGAGAGGCGGTTTGCGTATTGGGCGCCCGCTTGTTC
CTGAAGTGCCAGTAAAGCGCCGGCTGCTGAACCCCCAACCGTTCCGCCAGTTTGCGTGTCGTCAGACCGT
CTACGCCGACCTCGTTCAACAGGTCCAGGGCGGCACGGATCACTGTATTCGGCTGCAACTTTGTCATGCT
TGACGCTTTATCACTGATAAACATAATATGTCCACCAACTTATCAGTGATAAAGAATCCGCGCGTTCAAT
CGGACCAGCGGAGGCTGGTCCGGAGGCCAGACGTGAAACCCAACATACCCCTGATCGTAATTCTGAGCAC
TGTCGCGCTCGACGCTGTCGGCATCGGCCTGATTATGCCGGTGCTGCCGGGCCTCCTGCGCGATCTGGTT
CACTCGAACGACGTCACCGCCCACTATGGCATTCTGCTGGCGCTGTATGCGTTGGTGCAATTTGCCTGCG
CACCTGTGCTGGGCGCGCTGTCGGATCGTTTCGGGCGGCGGCCAATCTTGCTCGTCTCGCTGGCCGGCGC
CACTGTCGACTACGCCATCATGGCGACAGCGCCTTTCCTTTGGGTTCTCTATATCGGGCGGATCGTGGCC
GGCATCACCGGGGCGACTGGGGCGGTAGCCGGCGCTTATATTGCCGATATCACTGATGGCGATGAGCGCG
CGCGGCACTTCGGCTTCATGAGCGCCTGTTTCGGGTTCGGGATGGTCGCGGGACCTGTGCTCGGTGGGCT
GATGGGCGGTTTCTCCCCCCACGCTCCGTTCTTCGCCGCGGCAGCCTTGAACGGCCTCAATTTCCTGACG
GGCTGTTTCCTTTTGCCGGAGTCGCACAAAGGCGAACGCCGGCCGTTACGCCGGGAGGCTCTCAACCCGC
TCGCTTCGTTCCGGTGGGCCCGGGGCATGACCGTCGTCGCCGCCCTGATGGCGGTCTTCTTCATCATGCA
ACTTGTCGGACAGGTGCCGGCCGCGCTTTGGGTCATTTTCGGCGAGGATCGCTTTCACTGGGACGCGACC
ACGATCGGCATTTCGCTTGCCGCATTTGGCATTCTGCATTCACTCGCCCAGGCAATGATCACCGGCCCTG
TAGCCGCCCGGCTCGGCGAAAGGCGGGCACTCATGCTCGGAATGATTGCCGACGGCACAGGCTACATCCT
GCTTGCCTTCGCGACACGGGGATGGATGGCGTTCCCGATCATGGTCCTGCTTGCTTCGGGTGGCATCGGA
ATGCCGGCGCTGCAAGCAATGTTGTCCAGGCAGGTGGATGAGGAACGTCAGGGGCAGCTGCAAGGCTCAC
TGGCGGCGCTCACCAGCCTGACCTCGATCGTCGGACCCCTCCTCTTCACGGCGATCTATGCGGCTTCTAT
AACAACGTGGAACGGGTGGGCATGGATTGCAGGCGCTGCCCTCTACTTGCTCTGCCTGCCGGCGCTGCGT
CGCGGGCTTTGGAGCGGCGCAGGGCAACGAGCCGATCGCTGATCGTGGAAACGATAGGCCTATGCCATGC
GGGTCAAGGCGACTTCCGGCAAGCTATACGCGCCCTAGGAGTGCGGTTGGAACGTTGGCCCAGCCAGATA
CTCCCGATCACGAGCAGGACGCCGATGATTTGAAGCGCACTCAGCGTCTGATCCAAGAACAACCATCCTA
GCAACACGGCGGTCCCCGGGCTGAGAAAGCCCAGTAAGGAAACAACTGTAGGTTCGAGTCGCGAGATCCC
CCGGAACCAAAGGAAGTAGGTTAAACCCGCTCCGATCAGGCCGAGCCACGCCAGGCCGAGAACATTGGTT
CCTGTAGGCATCGGGATTGGCGGATCAAACACTAAAGCTACTGGAACGAGCAGAAGTCCTCCGGCCGCCA
GTTGCCAGGCGGTAAAGGTGAGCAGAGGCACGGGAGGTTGCCACTTGCGGGTCAGCACGGTTCCGAACGC
CATGGAAACCGCCCCCGCCAGGCCCGCTGCGACGCCGACAGGATCTAGCGCTGCGTTTGGTGTCAACACC
AACAGCGCCACGCCCGCAGTTCCGCAAATAGCCCCCAGGACCGCCATCAATCGTATCGGGCTACCTAGCA
GAGCGGCAGAGATGAACACGACCATCAGCGGCTGCACAGCGCCTACCGTCGCCGCGACCCCGCCCGGCAG
GCGGTAGACCGAAATAAACAACAAGCTCCAGAATAGCGAAATATTAAGTGCGCCGAGGATGAAGATGCGC
ATCCACCAGATTCCCGTTGGAATCTGTCGGACGATCATCACGAGCAATAAACCCGCCGGCAACGCCCGCA
GCAGCATACCGGCGACCCCTCGGCCTCGCTGTTCGGGCTCCACGAAAACGCCGGACAGATGCGCCTTGTG
AGCGTCCTTGGGGCCGTCCTCCTGTTTGAAGACCGACAGCCCAATGATCTCGCCGTCGATGTAGGCGCCG
AATGCCACGGCATCTCGCAACCGTTCAGCGAACGCCTCCATGGGCTTTTTCTCCTCGTGCTCGTAAACGG
ACCCGAACATCTCTGGAGCTTTCTTCAGGGCCGACAATCGGATCTCGCGGAAATCCTGCACGTCGGCCGC
TCCAAGCCGTCGAATCTGAGCCTTAATCACAATTGTCAATTTTAATCCTCTGTTTATCGGCAGTTCGTAG
AGCGCGCCGTGCGTCCCGAGCGATACTGAGCGAAGCAAGTGCGTCGAGCAGTGCCCGCTTGTTCCTGAAA
TGCCAGTAAAGCGCTGGCTGCTGAACCCCCAGCCGGAACTGACCCCACAAGGCCCTAGCGTTTGCAATGC
ACCAGGTCATCATTGACCCAGGCGTGTTCCACCAGGCCGCTGCCTCGCAACTCTTCGCAGGCTTCGCCGA
CCTGCTCGCGCCACTTCTTCACGCGGGTGGAATCCGATCCGCACATGAGGCGGAAGGTTTCCAGCTTGAG
CGGGTACGGCTCCCGGTGCGAGCTGAAATAGTCGAACATCCGTCGGGCCGTCGGCGACAGCTTGCGGTAC
TTCTCCCATATGAATTTCGTGTAGTGGTCGCCAGCAAACAGCACGACGATTTCCTCGTCGATCAGGACCT
GGCAACGGGACGTTTTCTTGCCACGGTCCAGGACGCGGAAGCGGTGCAGCAGCGACACCGATTCCAGGTG
CCCAACGCGGTCGGACGTGAAGCCCATCGCCGTCGCCTGTAGGCGCGACAGGCATTCCTCGGCCTTCGTG
TAATACCGGCCATTGATCGACCAGCCCAGGTCCTGGCAAAGCTCGTAGAACGTGAAGGTGATCGGCTCGC
CGATAGGGGTGCGCTTCGCGTACTCCAACACCTGCTGCCACACCAGTTCGTCATCGTCGGCCCGCAGCTC
GACGCCGGTGTAGGTGATCTTCACGTCCTTGTTGACGTGGAAAATGACCTTGTTTTGCAGCGCCTCGCGC
GGGATTTTCTTGTTGCGCGTGGTGAACAGGGCAGAGCGGGCCGTGTCGTTTGGCATCGCTCGCATCGTGT
CCGGCCACGGCGCAATATCGAACAAGGAAAGCTGCATTTCCTTGATCTGCTGCTTCGTGTGTTTCAGCAA
CGCGGCCTGCTTGGCCTCGCTGACCTGTTTTGCCAGGTCCTCGCCGGCGGTTTTTCGCTTCTTGGTCGTC
ATAGTTCCTCGCGTGTCGATGGTCATCGACTTCGCCAAACCTGCCGCCTCCTGTTCGAGACGACGCGAAC
GCTCCACGGCGGCCGATGGCGCGGGCAGGGCAGGGGGAGCCAGTTGCACGCTGTCGCGCTCGATCTTGGC
CGTAGCTTGCTGGACCATCGAGCCGACGGACTGGAAGGTTTCGCGGGGCGCACGCATGACGGTGCGGCTT
GCGATGGTTTCGGCATCCTCGGCGGAAAACCCCGCGTCGATCAGTTCTTGCCTGTATGCCTTCCGGTCAA
ACGTCCGATTCATTCACCCTCCTTGCGGGATTGCCCCGACTCACGCCGGGGCAATGTGCCCTTATTCCTG
ATTTGACCCGCCTGGTGCCTTGGTGTCCAGATAATCCACCTTATCGGCAATGAAGTCGGTCCCGTAGACC
GTCTGGCCGTCCTTCTCGTACTTGGTATTCCGAATCTTGCCCTGCACGAATACCAGCTCCGCGAAGTCGC
TCTTCTTGATGGAGCGCATGGGGACGTGCTTGGCAATCACGCGCACCCCCCGGCCGTTTTAGCGGCTAAA
AAAGTCATGGCTCTGCCCTCGGGCGGACCACGCCCATCATGACCTTGCCAAGCTCGTCCTGCTTCTCTTC
GATCTTCGCCAGCAGGGCGAGGATCGTGGCATCACCGAACCGCGCCGTGCGCGGGTCGTCGGTGAGCCAG
AGTTTCAGCAGGCCGCCCAGGCGGCCCAGGTCGCCATTGATGCGGGCCAGCTCGCGGACGTGCTCATAGT
CCACGACGCCCGTGATTTTGTAGCCCTGGCCGACGGCCAGCAGGTAGGCCGACAGGCTCATGCCGGCCGC
CGCCGCCTTTTCCTCAATCGCTCTTCGTTCGTCTGGAAGGCAGTACACCTTGATAGGTGGGCTGCCCTTC
CTGGTTGGCTTGGTTTCATCAGCCATCCGCTTGCCCTCATCTGTTACGCCGGCGGTAGCCGGCCAGCCTC
GCAGAGCAGGATTCCCGTTGAGCACCGCCAGGTGCGAATAAGGGACAGTGAAGAAGGAACACCCGCTCGC
GGGTGGGCCTACTTCACCTATCCTGCCCGGCTGACGCCGTTGGATACACCAAGGAAAGTCTACACGAACC
CTTTGGCAAAATCCTGTATATCGTGCGAAAAAGGATGGATATACCGAAAAAATCGCTATAATGACCCCGA
AGCAGGGTTATGCAGCGGAAAAGATCCGTC
